>Addgene plasmid #184672 | pGas-miRFP670nano3 | addgene full sequence | sequence record 365337 | Addgene NGS Result
GACGGATCGGGAGATCTCCCGATCCCCTATGGTGCACTCTCAGTACAATCTGCTCTGATGCCGCATAGTT
AAGCCAGTATCTGCTCCCTGCTTGTGTGTTGGAGGTCGCTGAGTAGTGCGCGAGCAAAATTTAAGCTACA
ACAAGGCAAGGCTTGACCGACAATTGCATGAAGAATCTGCTTAGGGTTAGGCGTTTTGCGCTGCTTCGCG
ATGTACGGGCCAGATATACGCGTTGACATTGATTATTGACTAGTTATTAATAGTAATCAATTACGGGGTC
ATTAGTTCATAGCCCATATATGGAGTTCCGCGTTACATAACTTACGGTAAATGGCCCGCCTGGCTGACCG
CCCAACGACCCCCGCCCATTGACGTCAATAATGACGTATGTTCCCATAGTAACGCCAATAGGGACTTTCC
ATTGACGTCAATGGGTGGAGTATTTACGGTAAACTGCCCACTTGGCAGTACATCAAGTGTATCATATGCC
AAGTACGCCCCCTATTGACGTCAATGACGGTAAATGGCCCGCCTGGCATTATGCCCAGTACATGACCTTA
TGGGACTTTCCTACTTGGCAGTACATCTACGTATTAGTCATCGCTATTACCATGGTGATGCGGTTTTGGC
AGTACATCAATGGGCGTGGATAGCGGTTTGACTCACGGGGATTTCCAAGTCTCCACCCCATTGACGTCAA
TGGGAGTTTGTTTTGGCACCAAAATCAACGGGACTTTCCAAAATGTCGTAACAACTCCGCCCCATTGACG
CAAATGGGCGGTAGGCGTGTACGGTGGGAGGTCTATATAAGCAGAGCTCTCTGGCTAACTAGAGAACCCA
CTGCTTACTGGCTTATCGAAATTAATACGACTCACTATAGGGAGACCCAAGCTGGCTAGCATGGGCTGCC
TCGGCAACAGTAAGACCGAGGACCAGCGCAACGAGGAGAAGGCGCAGCGCGAGGCCAACAAAAAGATCGA
GAAGCAGCTGCAGAAGGACAAGCAGGTCTACCGGGCCACGCACCGCCTGCTGCTGCTGGGTGCTGGAGAG
TCTGGCAAAAGCACCATTGTGAAGCAGATGAGGATTCTACATGTTAATGGGTTTAACGGAGAGGGATCCG
GTGGGGGAGGCAGCATGGCAAACCTGGACAAGATGCTGAACACCACCGTGACCGAGGTGCGCAAGTTCCT
GCAAGCGGACAGAGTGTGCGTGTTCAAGTTCGAGGAAGATTACTCCGGCACCGTCTCGCACGAAGCCGTG
GACGACAGATGGATTAGCATCCTGAAGACCCAGGTGCAGGACAGATACTTCATGGAAACCAGAGGCGAGG
AATACGTCCACGGCAGATACCAGGCCATCGCCGACATCTACACAGCCAATCTGGTCGAGTGCTACAGAGA
CCTGCTGATCGAGTTTCAGGTGCGGGCCATTCTGGCTGTCCCCATCCTGCAAGGCAAGAAGCTGTGGGGC
CTGCTGGTGGCCCACCAACTGGCCGGCCCTCGGGAGTGGCAGACCTGGGAAATCGACTTCCTGAAACAGC
AAGCCGTGGTGATGGGCATCGCCATCCAGCAGAGCGGAGGTGGCGGGAGCACCGGTGATGGTGAGAAGGC
CACCAAAGTGCAGGACATCAAAAACAACCTGAAGGAGGCCATTGAAACCATTGTGGCCGCCATGAGCAAC
CTGGTGCCCCCCGTGGAGCTGGCCAACCCTGAGAACCAGTTCAGAGTGGACTACATTCTGAGCGTGATGA
ACGTGCCAAACTTTGACTTCCCACCTGAATTCTATGAGCATGCCAAGGCTCTGTGGGAGGATGAGGGAGT
TCGTGCCTGCTACGAGCGCTCCAACGAGTACCAGCTGATCGACTGTGCCCAGTACTTCCTGGACAAGATT
GATGTGATCAAGCAGGCCGAGTACATGCCGACTGAGCAGGACCTGCTTCGCTGCCGCGTCCTGACCTCTG
GAATCTTTGAGACCAAGTTCCAGGTGGACAAAGTCAACTTCCACATGTTCGATGTGGGCGGCCAGCGCGA
TGAACGCCGCAAGTGGATTCAGTGCTTCAATGATGTGACTGCCATCATCTTCGTGGTGGCCAGCAGCAGC
TACAACATGGTCATCCGGGAGGACAACCAGACCAACCGTCTGCAGGAGGCTCTGAACCTCTTCAAGAGCA
TCTGGAACAACAGATGGCTGCGTACCATCTCTGTGATCCTCTTCCTCAACAAGCAAGATCTGCTTGCTGA
GAAGGTCCTCGCTGGGAAATCGAAGATTGAGGACTACTTTCCAGAGTTCGCTCGCTACACCACTCCTGAG
GATGCGACTCCCGAGCCCGGAGAGGACCCACGCGTGACCCGGGCCAAGTACTTCATCCGGGATGAGTTTC
TGAGAATCAGCACTGCTAGTGGAGATGGACGTCACTACTGCTACCCTCACTTTACCTGCGCCGTGGACAC
TGAGAACATCCGCCGTGTCTTCAACGACTGCCGTGACATCATCCAGCGCATGCATCTTCGCCAATACGAG
CTGCTCTAAGCGGCCGCTCGAGTCTAGAGGGCCCGTTTAAACCCGCTGATCAGCCTCGACTGTGCCTTCT
AGTTGCCAGCCATCTGTTGTTTGCCCCTCCCCCGTGCCTTCCTTGACCCTGGAAGGTGCCACTCCCACTG
TCCTTTCCTAATAAAATGAGGAAATTGCATCGCATTGTCTGAGTAGGTGTCATTCTATTCTGGGGGGTGG
GGTGGGGCAGGACAGCAAGGGGGAGGATTGGGAAGACAATAGCAGGCATGCTGGGGATGCGGTGGGCTCT
ATGGCTTCTGAGGCGGAAAGAACCAGCTGGGGCTCTAGGGGGTATCCCC
[124 nt withheld, positions 2850-2973]
C
[91 nt withheld, positions 2975-3065]
A
[49 nt withheld, positions 3067-3115]
CCTTTGACGTTGGAGTCCACGTTCTTT
[37 nt withheld, positions 3143-3179]
ACCCTATCTCGGTCTATTCTTTTGATTTATAAGGGATTTTGCCGATTTCGGCCTATTGGTTAAAAAATGA
GCTGATTTAACAAAAATTTAACGCGAATTAATTCTGTGGAATGTGTGTCAGTTAGGGTGTGGAAAGTCCC
CAGGCTCCCCAGCAGGCAGAAGTATGCAAAGCATGCATCTCAATTAGTCAGCAACCAGGTGTGGAAAGTC
CCCAGGCTCCCCAGCAGGCAGAAGTATGCAAAGCATGCATCTCAATTAGTCAGCAACCATAGTCCCGCCC
CTAACTCCGCCCATCCCGCCCCTAACTCCGCCCAGTTCCGCCCATTCTCCGCCCCATGGCTGACTAATTT
TTTTTATTTATGCAGAGGCCGAGGCCGCCTCTGCCTCTGAGCTATTCCAGAAGTAGTGAGGAGGCTTTTT
TGGAGGCCTAGGCTTTTGCAAAAAGCTCCCGGGAGCTTGTATATCCATTTTCGGATCTGATCAAGAGACA
GGATGAGGATCGTTTCGCATGATTGAACAAGATGGATTGCACGCAGGTTCTCCGGCCGCTTGGGTGGAGA
GGCTATTCGGCTATGACTGGGCACAACAGACAATCGGCTGCTCTGATGCCGCCGTGTTCCGGCTGTCAGC
GCAGGGGCGCCCGGTTCTTTTTGTCAAGACCGACCTGTCCGGTGCCCTGAATGAACTGCAGGACGAGGCA
GCGCGGCTATCGTGGCTGGCCACGACGGGCGTTCCTTGCGCAGCTGTGCTCGACGTTGTCACTGAAGCGG
GAAGGGACTGGCTGCTATTGGGCGAAGTGCCGGGGCAGGATCTCCTGTCATCTCACCTTGCTCCTGCCGA
GAAAGTATCCATCATGGCTGATGCAATGCGGCGGCTGCATACGCTTGATCCGGCTACCTGCCCATTCGAC
CACCAAGCGAAACATCGCATCGAGCGAGCACGTACTCGGATGGAAGCCGGTCTTGTCGATCAGGATGATC
TGGACGAAGAGCATCAGGGGCTCGCGCCAGCCGAACTGTTCGCCAGGCTCAAGGCGCGCATGCCCGACGG
CGAGGATCTCGTCGTGACCCATGGCGATGCCTGCTTGCCGAATATCATGGTGGAAAATGGCCGCTTTTCT
GGATTCATCGACTGTGGCCGGCTGGGTGTGGCGGACCGCTATCAGGACATAGCGTTGGCTACCCGTGATA
TTGCTGAAGAGCTTGGCGGCGAATGGGCTGACCGCTTCCTCGTGCTTTACGGTATCGCCGCTCCCGATTC
GCAGCGCATCGCCTTCTATCGCCTTCTTGACGAGTTCTTCTGAGCGGGACTCTGGGGTTCGAAATGACCG
ACCAAGCGACGCCCAACCTGCCATCACGAGATTTCGATTCCACCGCCGCCTTCTATGAAAGGTTGGGCTT
CGGAATCGTTTTCCGGGACGCCGGCTGGATGATCCTCCAGCGCGGGGATCTCATGCTGGAGTTCTTCGCC
CACCCCAACTTGTTTATTGCAGCTTATAATGGTTACAAATAAAGCAATAGCATCACAAATTTCACAAATA
AAGCATTTTTTTCACTGCATTCTAGTTGTGGTTTGTCCAAACTCATCAATGTATCTTATCATGTCTGTAT
ACCGTCGACCTCTAGCTAGAGCTTGGCGTAATCATGGTCATAGCTGTTTCCTGTGTGAAATTGTTATCCG
CTCACAATTCCACACAACATACGAGCCGGAAGCATAAAGTGTAAAGCCTGGGGTGCCTAATGAGTGAGCT
AACTCACATTAATTGCGTTGCGCTCACTGCCCGCTTTCCAGTCGGGAAACCTGTCGTGCCAGCTGCATTA
ATGAATCGGCCAACGCGCGGGGAGAGGCGGTTTGCGTATTGGGCGCTCTTCCGCTTCCTCGCTCACTGAC
TCGCTGCGCTCGGTCGTTCGGCTGCGGCGAGCGGTATCAGCTCACTCAAAGGCGGTAATACGGTTATCCA
CAGAATCAGGGGATAACGCAGGAAAGAACATGTGAGCAAAAGGCCAGCAAAAGGCCAGGAACCGTAAAAA
GGCCGCGTTGCTGGCGTTTTTCCATAGGCTCCGCCCCCCTGACGAGCATCACAAAAATCGACGCTCAAGT
CAGAGGTGGCGAAACCCGACAGGACTATAAAGATACCAGGCGTTTCCCCCTGGAAGCTCCCTCGTGCGCT
CTCCTGTTCCGACCCTGCCGCTTACCGGATACCTGTCCGCCTTTCTCCCTTCGGGAAGCGTGGCGCTTTC
TCATAGCTCACGCTGTAGGTATCTCAGTTCGGTGTAGGTCGTTCGCTCCAAGCTGGGCTGTGTGCACGAA
CCCCCCGTTCAGCCCGACCGCTGCGCCTTATCCGGTAACTATCGTCTTGAGTCCAACCCGGTAAGACACG
ACTTATCGCCACTGGCAGCAGCCACTGGTAACAGGATTAGCAGAGCGAGGTATGTAGGCGGTGCTACAGA
GTTCTTGAAGTGGTGGCCTAACTACGGCTACACTAGAAGAACAGTATTTGGTATCTGCGCTCTGCTGAAG
CCAGTTACCTTCGGAAAAAGAGTTGGTAGCTCTTGATCCGGCAAACAAACCACCGCTGGTAGCGGTGGTT
TTTTTGTTTGCAAGCAGCAGATTACGCGCAGAAAAAAAGGATCTCAAGAAGATCCTTTGATCTTTTCTAC
GGGGTCTGACGCTCAGTGGAACGAAAACTCACGTTAAGGGATTTTGGTCATGAGATTATCAAAAAGGATC
TTCACCTAGATCCTTTTAAATTAAAAATGAAGTTTTAAATCAATCTAAAGTATATATGAGTAAACTTGGT
CTGACAGTTACCAATGCTTAATCAGTGAGGCACCTATCTCAGCGATCTGTCTATTTCGTTCATCCATAGT
TGCCTGACTCCCCGTCGTGTAGATAACTACGATACGGGAGGGCTTACCATCTGGCCCCAGTGCTGCAATG
ATACCGCGAGACCCACGCTCACCGGCTCCAGATTTATCAGCAATAAACCAGCCAGCCGGAAGGGCCGAGC
GCAGAAGTGGTCCTGCAACTTTATCCGCCTCCATCCAGTCTATTAATTGTTGCCGGGAAGCTAGAGTAAG
TAGTTCGCCAGTTAATAGTTTGCGCAACGTTGTTGCCATTGCTACAGGCATCGTGGTGTCACGCTCGTCG
TTTGGTATGGCTTCATTCAGCTCCGGTTCCCAACGATCAAGGCGAGTTACATGATCCCCCATGTTGTGCA
AAAAAGCGGTTAGCTCCTTCGGTCCTCCGATCGTTGTCAGAAGTAAGTTGGCCGCAGTGTTATCACTCAT
GGTTATGGCAGCACTGCATAATTCTCTTACTGTCATGCCATCCGTAAGATGCTTTTCTGTGACTGGTGAG
TACTCAACCAAGTCATTCTGAGAATAGTGTATGCGGCGACCGAGTTGCTCTTGCCCGGCGTCAATACGGG
ATAATACCGCGCCACATAGCAGAACTTTAAAAGTGCTCATCATTGGAAAACGTTCTTCGGGGCGAAAACT
CTCAAGGATCTTACCGCTGTTGAGATCCAGTTCGATGTAACCCACTCGTGCACCCAACTGATCTTCAGCA
TCTTTTACTTTCACCAGCGTTTCTGGGTGAGCAAAAACAGGAAGGCAAAATGCCGCAAAAAAGGGAATAA
GGGCGACACGGAAATGTTGAATACTCATACTCTTCCTTTTTCAATATTATTGAAGCATTTATCAGGGTTA
TTGTCTCATGAGCGGATACATATTTGAATGTATTTAGAAAAATAAACAAATAGGGGTTCCGCGCACATTT
CCCCGAAAAGTGCCACCTGACGTC
Features (pLannotate 1.2.2; 22 found; start..end, strand, type, name):
     28..80      -  misc_feature   bom (fragment): basis of mobility region from pBR322
    235..614     +  enhancer       CMV enhancer: human cytomegalovirus immediate early enhancer
    615..818     +  promoter       CMV promoter: human cytomegalovirus (CMV) immediate early promoter
    814..847     +  LTR            5' LTR (truncated) (fragment): truncated 5' long terminal repeat (LTR) from HIV-1
    863..881     +  promoter       T7 promoter: promoter for bacteriophage T7 RNA polymerase
    946..1113    +  CDS            gpaB (fragment): GPA2_DICDI - Experimental evidence at protein level: Swiss-Prot protein existence level 1. Guanine nucleotide-binding proteins (G proteins) are involved as modulators or transducers in various transmembrane signaling systems. G alpha-2 is required for the early aggregation process and most of the known cAMP receptor-mediated responses (PubMed:2539262). Interacts with downstream effector gflB, a Rap guanine nucleotide exchange factor, to regulate the balance between Ras and Rap signaling at the leading edge of chemotaxing cells (PubMed:27237792). From Dictyostelium discoideum (Slime mold).
   1135..1575    +  CDS            miRFP670nano: miRFP670nano is a basic (constitutively fluorescent) near ir fluorescent protein published in 2019, derived from Nostoc punctiforme. It has very low acid sensitivity. It requires the cofactor biliverdin for fluorescence.
   1795..2517    +  CDS            gpaD (fragment): GPA4_DICDI - Experimental evidence at protein level: Swiss-Prot protein existence level 1. Guanine nucleotide-binding proteins (G proteins) are involved as modulators or transducers in various transmembrane signaling systems. G alpha-4 plays a role in morphogenesis of the multicellular structure. From Dictyostelium discoideum (Slime mold).
   2580..2804    +  polyA_signal   bGH poly(A) signal: bovine growth hormone polyadenylation signal
   2808..2829    +  promoter       SV40 promoter (fragment): SV40 enhancer and early promoter
   2850..3278    +  rep_origin     f1 ori (sequence partly withheld): f1 bacteriophage origin of replication; arrow indicates direction of (+) strand synthesis
   3292..3621    +  promoter       SV40 promoter: SV40 enhancer and early promoter
   3688..4479    +  CDS            neo: KKA2_KLEPN - Also known as kan, nptII. Experimental evidence at protein level: Swiss-Prot protein existence level 1. Resistance to kanamycin, neomycin, paromomycin, ribostamycin, butirosin and gentamicin B. From Klebsiella pneumoniae.
   4503..4661    +  CDS            ble (fragment): BLE_KLEPN - Experimental evidence at protein level: Swiss-Prot protein existence level 1. Binding protein with a strong affinity to the bleomycin family of antibiotics. Binds to CL990; an antimitotic-antibiotic compound. From Klebsiella pneumoniae.
   4656..4777    +  polyA_signal   SV40 poly(A) signal: SV40 polyadenylation signal
   4850..4866    -  protein_bind   lac operator: The lac repressor binds to the lac operator to inhibit transcription in E. coli. This inhibition can be relieved by adding lactose or isopropyl-β-D-thiogalactopyranoside (IPTG). lac repressor encoded by lacI
   4874..4904    -  promoter       lac promoter: promoter for the E. coli lac operon
   4919..4940    -  protein_bind   CAP binding site: CAP binding activates transcription in the presence of cAMP. E. coli catabolite activator protein
   4953..5045    -  CDS            lacI (fragment): lac repressor; lacI; The lac repressor binds to the lac operator to inhibit transcription in E. coli. This inhibition can be relieved by adding lactose or isopropyl-β-D-thiogalactopyranoside (IPTG).
   5228..5816    -  rep_origin     ori: high-copy-number ColE1/pMB1/pBR322/pUC origin of replication
   5987..6847    -  CDS            AmpR: β-lactamase; bla; confers resistance to ampicillin, carbenicillin, and related antibiotics
   6848..6952    -  promoter       AmpR promoter: bla
