[The description below was written by a language model from this plasmid's Addgene catalogue record and pLannotate feature annotations shown in this document.]
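Description:
pGas-miRFP670nano3 is a mammalian expression plasmid built on the pcDNA3.1 backbone that encodes the human stimulatory G protein alpha subunit (Gαs) carrying an internal insertion of the near-infrared fluorescent protein miRFP670nano3. It is maintained in E. coli at high copy through a ColE1/pUC-type origin and selected with ampicillin via the β-lactamase gene and its own promoter. An f1 origin is also present. An SV40 early promoter driving the neomycin phosphotransferase gene with an SV40 polyadenylation signal provides a marker that can be used for G418 selection of stably transfected mammalian cells.

The roughly 1.6 kb insert sits between the CMV immediate-early enhancer/promoter and the bovine growth hormone polyadenylation signal, with a T7 promoter just upstream of the coding region. In the feature table the fluorescent protein coding segment lies between two stretches of G alpha coding sequence, a short N-terminal portion and a longer C-terminal portion, consistent with the internal tagging stated in the catalogue entry. The automated annotation labels these flanking segments as fragments of Dictyostelium G alpha proteins and the reporter as miRFP670nano. These are homology-based matches, and the catalogue entry identifies the parts as human Gαs and the miRFP670nano3 variant. Fluorescent proteins of this family are small, single-domain proteins derived from a cyanobacterial protein and need biliverdin as a chromophore. Placing the tag inside the protein leaves both Gαs termini free. The construct is suited to near-infrared imaging of Gαs in transfected mammalian cells and illustrates the use of this fluorescent protein as an internal tag. Several short annotated fragments (HIV-1 LTR, ble, lacI, bom) appear to be backbone remnants or partial matches.
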