Addgene plasmid #184672: pGas-miRFP670nano3
Purpose: G protein alpha-subunit internally tagged with miRFP670nano3
Depositing lab: Vladislav Verkhusha. Publication: Single-domain near-infrared protein provides a scaffold for antigen-dependent fluorescent nanobodies. Oliinyk OS, Baloban M, Clark CL, Carey E, Pletnev S, Nimmerjahn A, Verkhusha VV. Nat Methods. 2022 May 23. pii: 10.1038/s41592-022-01467-6. doi: 10.1038/s41592-022-01467-6. PubMed 35606446.
Backbone
  Vector backbone: pcDNA3.1
  Backbone manufacturer: Invitrogen
  Vector type: Mammalian Expression
Growth in bacteria
  Bacterial resistance: Ampicillin, 100 μg/mL
  Growth temperature: 37°C
  Growth strain: DH5alpha
  Copy number: High Copy
Gene/Insert
  Gene/Insert name: G protein alpha-s-miRFP670nano3
  Species: H. sapiens (human), Synthetic
  Insert size (bp): 1626
  Promoter: CMV
  Cloning method: Unknown
  Sequencing primers: 5′ CMV Forward; 3′ BGH Reverse
Terms and licenses: Academic/Nonprofit Terms; Industry Terms: Not Available to Industry
How to cite: pGas-miRFP670nano3 was a gift from Vladislav Verkhusha (Addgene plasmid # 184672 ; http://n2t.net/addgene:184672 ; RRID:Addgene_184672)
