>Addgene plasmid #184672 | pGas-miRFP670nano3 | depositor partial sequence | sequence record 365334 | pGas-miRFP670nano3 sequence 1671 bps
GGCTAGCATGGGCTGCCTCGGCAACAGTAAGACCGAGGACCAGCGCAACGAGGAGAAGGCGCAGCGCGAG
GCCAACAAAAAGATCGAGAAGCAGCTGCAGAAGGACAAGCAGGTCTACCGGGCCACGCACCGCCTGCTGC
TGCTGGGTGCTGGAGAGTCTGGCAAAAGCACCATTGTGAAGCAGATGAGGATTCTACATGTTAATGGGTT
TAACGGAGAGGGATCCGGTGGGGGAGGCAGCATGGCAAACCTGGACAAGATGCTGAACACCACCGTGACC
GAGGTGCGCAAGTTCCTGCAAGCGGACAGAGTGTGCGTGTTCAAGTTCGAGGAAGATTACTCCGGCACCG
TCTCGCACGAAGCCGTGGACGACAGATGGATTAGCATCCTGAAGACCCAGGTGCAGGACAGATACTTCAT
GGAAACCAGAGGCGAGGAATACGTCCACGGCAGATACCAGGCCATCGCCGACATCTACACAGCCAATCTG
GTCGAGTGCTACAGAGACCTGCTGATCGAGTTTCAGGTGCGGGCCATTCTGGCTGTCCCCATCCTGCAAG
GCAAGAAGCTGTGGGGCCTGCTGGTGGCCCACCAACTGGCCGGCCCTCGGGAGTGGCAGACCTGGGAAAT
CGACTTCCTGAAACAGCAAGCCGTGGTGATGGGCATCGCCATCCAGCAGAGCGGAGGTGGCGGGAGCACC
GGTGATGGTGAGAAGGCCACCAAAGTGCAGGACATCAAAAACAACCTGAAGGAGGCCATTGAAACCATTG
TGGCCGCCATGAGCAACCTGGTGCCCCCCGTGGAGCTGGCCAACCCTGAGAACCAGTTCAGAGTGGACTA
CATTCTGAGCGTGATGAACGTGCCAAACTTTGACTTCCCACCTGAATTCTATGAGCATGCCAAGGCTCTG
TGGGAGGATGAGGGAGTTCGTGCCTGCTACGAGCGCTCCAACGAGTACCAGCTGATCGACTGTGCCCAGT
ACTTCCTGGACAAGATTGATGTGATCAAGCAGGCCGAGTACATGCCGACTGAGCAGGACCTGCTTCGCTG
CCGCGTCCTGACCTCTGGAATCTTTGAGACCAAGTTCCAGGTGGACAAAGTCAACTTCCACATGTTCGAT
GTGGGCGGCCAGCGCGATGAACGCCGCAAGTGGATTCAGTGCTTCAATGATGTGACTGCCATCATCTTCG
TGGTGGCCAGCAGCAGCTACAACATGGTCATCCGGGAGGACAACCAGACCAACCGTCTGCAGGAGGCTCT
GAACCTCTTCAAGAGCATCTGGAACAACAGATGGCTGCGTACCATCTCTGTGATCCTCTTCCTCAACAAG
CAAGATCTGCTTGCTGAGAAGGTCCTCGCTGGGAAATCGAAGATTGAGGACTACTTTCCAGAGTTCGCTC
GCTACACCACTCCTGAGGATGCGACTCCCGAGCCCGGAGAGGACCCACGCGTGACCCGGGCCAAGTACTT
CATCCGGGATGAGTTTCTGAGAATCAGCACTGCTAGTGGAGATGGACGTCACTACTGCTACCCTCACTTT
ACCTGCGCCGTGGACACTGAGAACATCCGCCGTGTCTTCAACGACTGCCGTGACATCATCCAGCGCATGC
ATCTTCGCCAATACGAGCTGCTCTAAGCGGCCGCTCGAGTCTAGAGGGCCCGTTTAAACCC
